>Addgene plasmid #182924 | GFP-CBS (H65R) | addgene full sequence | sequence record 378582 | Addgene NGS Result
TGCTCCCTGCTTGTGTGTTGGAGGTCGCTGAGTAGTGCGCGAGCAAAATTTAAGCTACAACAAGGCAAGG
CTTGACCGACAATTGCATGAAGAATCTGCTTAGGGTTAGGCGTTTTGCGCTGCTTCGCGATGTACGGGCC
AGATATACGCGTTGACATTGATTATTGACTAGTTATTAATAGTAATCAATTACGGGGTCATTAGTTCATA
GCCCATATATGGAGTTCCGCGTTACATAACTTACGGTAAATGGCCCGCCTGGCTGACCGCCCAACGACCC
CCGCCCATTGACGTCAATAATGACGTATGTTCCCATAGTAACGCCAATAGGGACTTTCCATTGACGTCAA
TGGGTGGAGTATTTACGGTAAACTGCCCACTTGGCAGTACATCAAGTGTATCATATGCCAAGTACGCCCC
CTATTGACGTCAATGACGGTAAATGGCCCGCCTGGCATTATGCCCAGTACATGACCTTATGGGACTTTCC
TACTTGGCAGTACATCTACGTATTAGTCATCGCTATTACCATGGTGATGCGGTTTTGGCAGTACATCAAT
GGGCGTGGATAGCGGTTTGACTCACGGGGATTTCCAAGTCTCCACCCCATTGACGTCAATGGGAGTTTGT
TTTGGCACCAAAATCAACGGGACTTTCCAAAATGTCGTAACAACTCCGCCCCATTGACGCAAATGGGCGG
TAGGCGTGTACGGTGGGAGGTCTATATAAGCAGAGCTCTCTGGCTAACTAGAGAACCCACTGCTTACTGG
CTTATCGAAATTAATACGACTCACTATAGGGAGACCCAAGCTGGCTAGCGTTTAAACTTAAGCTTGCCAC
CATGAGCAAGGGCGAGGAGCTGTTCACCGGGGTGGTGCCCATCCTGGTCGAGCTGGACGGCGACGTAAAC
GGCCACAAGTTCAGCGTGTCCGGCGAGGGCGAGGGCGATGCCACCTACGGCAAGCTGACCCTGAAGTTCA
TCTGCACCACCGGCAAGCTGCCCGTGCCCTGGCCCACCCTCGTGACCACCCTGACCTACGGCGTGCAGTG
CTTCAGCCGCTACCCCGACCACATGAAGCAGCACGACTTCTTCAAGTCCGCCATGCCCGAAGGCTACGTC
CAGGAGCGCACCATCTTCTTCAAGGACGACGGCAACTACAAGACCCGCGCCGAGGTGAAGTTCGAGGGCG
ACACCCTGGTGAACCGCATCGAGCTGAAGGGCATCGACTTCAAGGAGGACGGCAACATCCTGGGGCACAA
GCTGGAGTACAACTACAACAGCCACAACGTCTATATCATGGCCGACAAGCAGAAGAACGGCATCAAGGTG
AACTTCAAGATCCGCCACAACATCGAGGACGGCAGCGTGCAGCTCGCCGACCACTACCAGCAGAACACCC
CCATCGGCGACGGCCCCGTGCTGCTGCCCGACAACCACTACCTGAGCACCCAGTCCGCCCTGAGCAAAGA
CCCCAACGAGAAGCGCGATCACATGGTCCTGCTGGAGTTCGTGACCGCCGCCGGGATCACTCACGGCATG
GACGAGCTGTACAAGGGTACCATGCCTTCTGAGACCCCCCAGGCAGAAGTGGGGCCCACAGGCTGCCCCC
ACCGCTCAGGGCCACACTCGGCGAAGGGGAGCCTGGAGAAGGGGTCCCCAGAGGATAAGGAAGCCAAGGA
GCCCCTGTGGATCCGGCCCGATGCTCCGAGCAGGTGCACCTGGCAGCTGGGCCGGCCTGCCTCCGAGTCC
CCACGTCACCACACTGCCCCGGCAAAATCTCCAAAAATCTTGCCAGATATTCTGAAGAAAATCGGGGACA
CCCCTATGGTCAGAATCAACAAGATTGGGAAGAAGTTCGGCCTGAAGTGTGAGCTCTTGGCCAAGTGTGA
GTTCTTCAACGCGGGCGGGAGCGTGAAGGACCGCATCAGCCTGCGGATGATTGAGGATGCTGAGCGCGAC
GGGACGCTGAAGCCCGGGGACACGATTATCGAGCCGACATCCGGGAACACCGGGATCGGGCTGGCCCTGG
CTGCGGCAGTGAGGGGCTATCGCTGCATCATCGTGATGCCAGAGAAGATGAGCTCCGAGAAGGTGGACGT
GCTGCGGGCACTGGGGGCTGAGATTGTGAGGACGCCCACCAATGCCAGGTTCGACTCCCCGGAGTCACAC
GTGGGGGTGGCCTGGCGGCTGAAGAACGAAATCCCCAATTCTCACATCCTAGACCAGTACCGCAACGCCA
GCAACCCCCTGGCTCACTACGACACCACCGCTGATGAGATCCTGCAGCAGTGTGATGGGAAGCTGGACAT
GCTGGTGGCTTCAGTGGGCACGGGCGGCACCATCACGGGCATTGCCAGGAAGCTGAAGGAGAAGTGTCCT
GGATGCAGGATCATTGGGGTGGATCCCGAAGGGTCCATCCTCGCAGAGCCGGAGGAGCTGAACCAGACGG
AGCAGACAACCTACGAGGTGGAAGGGATCGGCTACGACTTCATCCCCACGGTGCTGGACAGGACGGTGGT
GGACAAGTGGTTCAAGAGCAACGATGAGGAGGCGTTCACCTTTGCCCGCATGCTGATCGCGCAAGAGGGG
CTGCTGTGCGGTGGCAGTGCTGGCAGCACGGTGGCGGTGGCCGTGAAGGCCGCGCAGGAGCTGCAGGAGG
GCCAGCGCTGCGTGGTCATTCTGCCCGACTCAGTGCGGAACTACATGACCAAGTTCCTGAGCGACAGGTG
GATGCTGCAGAAGGGCTTTCTGAAGGAGGAGGACCTCACGGAGAAGAAGCCCTGGTGGTGGCACCTCCGT
GTTCAGGAGCTGGGCCTGTCAGCCCCGCTGACCGTGCTCCCGACCATCACCTGTGGGCACACCATCGAGA
TCCTCCGGGAGAAGGGCTTCGACCAGGCGCCCGTGGTGGATGAGGCGGGGGTAATCCTGGGAATGGTGAC
GCTTGGGAACATGCTCTCGTCCCTGCTTGCCGGGAAGGTGCAGCCGTCAGACCAAGTTGGCAAAGTCATC
TACAAGCAGTTCAAACAGATCCGCCTCACGGACACGCTGGGCAGGCTCTCGCACATCCTGGAGATGGACC
ACTTCGCCCTGGTGGTGCACGAGCAGATCCAGTACCACAGCACCGGGAAGTCCAGTCAGCGGCAGATGGT
GTTCGGGGTGGTCACCGCCATTGACTTGCTGAACTTCGTGGCCGCCCAGGAGCGGGACCAGAAGTGAGAA
TTCTGCAGATATCCAGCACAGTGGCGGCCGCTCGAGTCTAGAGGGCCCGTTTAAACCCGCTGATCAGCCT
CGACTGTGCCTTCTAGTTGCCAGCCATCTGTTGTTTGCCCCTCCCCCGTGCCTTCCTTGACCCTGGAAGG
TGCCACTCCCACTGTCCTTTCCTAATAAAATGAGGAAATTGCATCGCATTGTCTGAGTAGGTGTCATTCT
ATTCTGGGGGGTGGGGTGGGGCAGGACAGCAAGGGGGAGGATTGGGAAGACAATAGCAGGCATGCTGGGG
ATGCGGTGGGCTCTATGGCTTCTGAGGCGGAAAGAACCAGCTGGGGCTCTAGGGGGTATCCCC
[124 nt withheld, positions 3564-3687]
C
[91 nt withheld, positions 3689-3779]
A
[49 nt withheld, positions 3781-3829]
CCTTTGACGTTGGAGTCCACGTTCTTT
[37 nt withheld, positions 3857-3893]
ACCCTATCTCGGTCTATTCTTTTGATTTATAAGGGATTTTGCCGATTTCGGCCTATTGGTTAAAAAATGA
GCTGATTTAACAAAAATTTAACGCGAATTAATTCTGTGGAATGTGTGTCAGTTAGGGTGTGGAAAGTCCC
CAGGCTCCCCAGCAGGCAGAAGTATGCAAAGCATGCATCTCAATTAGTCAGCAACCAGGTGTGGAAAGTC
CCCAGGCTCCCCAGCAGGCAGAAGTATGCAAAGCATGCATCTCAATTAGTCAGCAACCATAGTCCCGCCC
CTAACTCCGCCCATCCCGCCCCTAACTCCGCCCAGTTCCGCCCATTCTCCGCCCCATGGCTGACTAATTT
TTTTTATTTATGCAGAGGCCGAGGCCGCCTCTGCCTCTGAGCTATTCCAGAAGTAGTGAGGAGGCTTTTT
TGGAGGCCTAGGCTTTTGCAAAAAGCTCCCGGGAGCTTGTATATCCATTTTCGGATCTGATCAAGAGACA
GGATGAGGATCGTTTCGCATGATTGAACAAGATGGATTGCACGCAGGTTCTCCGGCCGCTTGGGTGGAGA
GGCTATTCGGCTATGACTGGGCACAACAGACAATCGGCTGCTCTGATGCCGCCGTGTTCCGGCTGTCAGC
GCAGGGGCGCCCGGTTCTTTTTGTCAAGACCGACCTGTCCGGTGCCCTGAATGAACTGCAGGACGAGGCA
GCGCGGCTATCGTGGCTGGCCACGACGGGCGTTCCTTGCGCAGCTGTGCTCGACGTTGTCACTGAAGCGG
GAAGGGACTGGCTGCTATTGGGCGAAGTGCCGGGGCAGGATCTCCTGTCATCTCACCTTGCTCCTGCCGA
GAAAGTATCCATCATGGCTGATGCAATGCGGCGGCTGCATACGCTTGATCCGGCTACCTGCCCATTCGAC
CACCAAGCGAAACATCGCATCGAGCGAGCACGTACTCGGATGGAAGCCGGTCTTGTCGATCAGGATGATC
TGGACGAAGAGCATCAGGGGCTCGCGCCAGCCGAACTGTTCGCCAGGCTCAAGGCGCGCATGCCCGACGG
CGAGGATCTCGTCGTGACCCATGGCGATGCCTGCTTGCCGAATATCATGGTGGAAAATGGCCGCTTTTCT
GGATTCATCGACTGTGGCCGGCTGGGTGTGGCGGACCGCTATCAGGACATAGCGTTGGCTACCCGTGATA
TTGCTGAAGAGCTTGGCGGCGAATGGGCTGACCGCTTCCTCGTGCTTTACGGTATCGCCGCTCCCGATTC
GCAGCGCATCGCCTTCTATCGCCTTCTTGACGAGTTCTTCTGAGCGGGACTCTGGGGTTCGAAATGACCG
ACCAAGCGACGCCCAACCTGCCATCACGAGATTTCGATTCCACCGCCGCCTTCTATGAAAGGTTGGGCTT
CGGAATCGTTTTCCGGGACGCCGGCTGGATGATCCTCCAGCGCGGGGATCTCATGCTGGAGTTCTTCGCC
CACCCCAACTTGTTTATTGCAGCTTATAATGGTTACAAATAAAGCAATAGCATCACAAATTTCACAAATA
AAGCATTTTTTTCACTGCATTCTAGTTGTGGTTTGTCCAAACTCATCAATGTATCTTATCATGTCTGTAT
ACCGTCGACCTCTAGCTAGAGCTTGGCGTAATCATGGTCATAGCTGTTTCCTGTGTGAAATTGTTATCCG
CTCACAATTCCACACAACATACGAGCCGGAAGCATAAAGTGTAAAGCCTGGGGTGCCTAATGAGTGAGCT
AACTCACATTAATTGCGTTGCGCTCACTGCCCGCTTTCCAGTCGGGAAACCTGTCGTGCCAGCTGCATTA
ATGAATCGGCCAACGCGCGGGGAGAGGCGGTTTGCGTATTGGGCGCTCTTCCGCTTCCTCGCTCACTGAC
TCGCTGCGCTCGGTCGTTCGGCTGCGGCGAGCGGTATCAGCTCACTCAAAGGCGGTAATACGGTTATCCA
CAGAATCAGGGGATAACGCAGGAAAGAACATGTGAGCAAAAGGCCAGCAAAAGGCCAGGAACCGTAAAAA
GGCCGCGTTGCTGGCGTTTTTCCATAGGCTCCGCCCCCCTGACGAGCATCACAAAAATCGACGCTCAAGT
CAGAGGTGGCGAAACCCGACAGGACTATAAAGATACCAGGCGTTTCCCCCTGGAAGCTCCCTCGTGCGCT
CTCCTGTTCCGACCCTGCCGCTTACCGGATACCTGTCCGCCTTTCTCCCTTCGGGAAGCGTGGCGCTTTC
TCATAGCTCACGCTGTAGGTATCTCAGTTCGGTGTAGGTCGTTCGCTCCAAGCTGGGCTGTGTGCACGAA
CCCCCCGTTCAGCCCGACCGCTGCGCCTTATCCGGTAACTATCGTCTTGAGTCCAACCCGGTAAGACACG
ACTTATCGCCACTGGCAGCAGCCACTGGTAACAGGATTAGCAGAGCGAGGTATGTAGGCGGTGCTACAGA
GTTCTTGAAGTGGTGGCCTAACTACGGCTACACTAGAAGAACAGTATTTGGTATCTGCGCTCTGCTGAAG
CCAGTTACCTTCGGAAAAAGAGTTGGTAGCTCTTGATCCGGCAAACAAACCACCGCTGGTAGCGGTGGTT
TTTTTGTTTGCAAGCAGCAGATTACGCGCAGAAAAAAAGGATCTCAAGAAGATCCTTTGATCTTTTCTAC
GGGGTCTGACGCTCAGTGGAACGAAAACTCACGTTAAGGGATTTTGGTCATGAGATTATCAAAAAGGATC
TTCACCTAGATCCTTTTAAATTAAAAATGAAGTTTTAAATCAATCTAAAGTATATATGAGTAAACTTGGT
CTGACAGTTACCAATGCTTAATCAGTGAGGCACCTATCTCAGCGATCTGTCTATTTCGTTCATCCATAGT
TGCCTGACTCCCCGTCGTGTAGATAACTACGATACGGGAGGGCTTACCATCTGGCCCCAGTGCTGCAATG
ATACCGCGAGACCCACGCTCACCGGCTCCAGATTTATCAGCAATAAACCAGCCAGCCGGAAGGGCCGAGC
GCAGAAGTGGTCCTGCAACTTTATCCGCCTCCATCCAGTCTATTAATTGTTGCCGGGAAGCTAGAGTAAG
TAGTTCGCCAGTTAATAGTTTGCGCAACGTTGTTGCCATTGCTACAGGCATCGTGGTGTCACGCTCGTCG
TTTGGTATGGCTTCATTCAGCTCCGGTTCCCAACGATCAAGGCGAGTTACATGATCCCCCATGTTGTGCA
AAAAAGCGGTTAGCTCCTTCGGTCCTCCGATCGTTGTCAGAAGTAAGTTGGCCGCAGTGTTATCACTCAT
GGTTATGGCAGCACTGCATAATTCTCTTACTGTCATGCCATCCGTAAGATGCTTTTCTGTGACTGGTGAG
TACTCAACCAAGTCATTCTGAGAATAGTGTATGCGGCGACCGAGTTGCTCTTGCCCGGCGTCAATACGGG
ATAATACCGCGCCACATAGCAGAACTTTAAAAGTGCTCATCATTGGAAAACGTTCTTCGGGGCGAAAACT
CTCAAGGATCTTACCGCTGTTGAGATCCAGTTCGATGTAACCCACTCGTGCACCCAACTGATCTTCAGCA
TCTTTTACTTTCACCAGCGTTTCTGGGTGAGCAAAAACAGGAAGGCAAAATGCCGCAAAAAAGGGAATAA
GGGCGACACGGAAATGTTGAATACTCATACTCTTCCTTTTTCAATATTATTGAAGCATTTATCAGGGTTA
TTGTCTCATGAGCGGATACATATTTGAATGTATTTAGAAAAATAAACAAATAGGGGTTCCGCGCACATTT
CCCCGAAAAGTGCCACCTGACGTCGACGGATCGGGAGATCTCCCGATCCCCTATGGTGCACTCTCAGTAC
AATCTGCTCTGATGCCGCATAGTTAAGCCAGTATC
Features (pLannotate 1.2.2; 21 found; start..end, strand, type, name):
    154..533     +  enhancer       CMV enhancer: human cytomegalovirus immediate early enhancer
    534..737     +  promoter       CMV promoter: human cytomegalovirus (CMV) immediate early promoter
    733..766     +  LTR            5' LTR (truncated) (fragment): truncated 5' long terminal repeat (LTR) from HIV-1
    782..800     +  promoter       T7 promoter: promoter for bacteriophage T7 RNA polymerase
    842..1555    +  CDS            GFP (S65T): GFP (S65T) is a basic (constitutively fluorescent) green fluorescent protein published in 1995, derived from Aequorea victoria.
   1562..3214    +  CDS            CBSL: CBSL_HUMAN - Experimental evidence at protein level: Swiss-Prot protein existence level 1. Hydro-lyase catalyzing the first step of the transsulfuration pathway, where the hydroxyl group of L-serine is displaced by L- homocysteine in a beta-replacement reaction to form L-cystathionine, the precursor of L-cysteine. This catabolic route allows the elimination of L-methionine and the toxic metabolite L-homocysteine. Also involved in the production of hydrogen sulfide, a gasotransmitter with signaling and cytoprotective effects on neurons. From Homo sapiens (Human).
   3294..3518    +  polyA_signal   bGH poly(A) signal: bovine growth hormone polyadenylation signal
   3522..3543    +  promoter       SV40 promoter (fragment): SV40 enhancer and early promoter
   3564..3992    +  rep_origin     f1 ori (sequence partly withheld): f1 bacteriophage origin of replication; arrow indicates direction of (+) strand synthesis
   4006..4335    +  promoter       SV40 promoter: SV40 enhancer and early promoter
   4402..5193    +  CDS            neo: KKA2_KLEPN - Also known as kan, nptII. Experimental evidence at protein level: Swiss-Prot protein existence level 1. Resistance to kanamycin, neomycin, paromomycin, ribostamycin, butirosin and gentamicin B. From Klebsiella pneumoniae.
   5217..5375    +  CDS            ble (fragment): BLE_KLEPN - Experimental evidence at protein level: Swiss-Prot protein existence level 1. Binding protein with a strong affinity to the bleomycin family of antibiotics. Binds to CL990; an antimitotic-antibiotic compound. From Klebsiella pneumoniae.
   5370..5491    +  polyA_signal   SV40 poly(A) signal: SV40 polyadenylation signal
   5564..5580    -  protein_bind   lac operator: The lac repressor binds to the lac operator to inhibit transcription in E. coli. This inhibition can be relieved by adding lactose or isopropyl-β-D-thiogalactopyranoside (IPTG). lac repressor encoded by lacI
   5588..5618    -  promoter       lac promoter: promoter for the E. coli lac operon
   5633..5654    -  protein_bind   CAP binding site: CAP binding activates transcription in the presence of cAMP. E. coli catabolite activator protein
   5667..5759    -  CDS            lacI (fragment): lac repressor; lacI; The lac repressor binds to the lac operator to inhibit transcription in E. coli. This inhibition can be relieved by adding lactose or isopropyl-β-D-thiogalactopyranoside (IPTG).
   5942..6530    -  rep_origin     ori: high-copy-number ColE1/pMB1/pBR322/pUC origin of replication
   6701..7561    -  CDS            AmpR: β-lactamase; bla; confers resistance to ampicillin, carbenicillin, and related antibiotics
   7562..7666    -  promoter       AmpR promoter: bla
   7725..7777    -  misc_feature   bom (fragment): basis of mobility region from pBR322
