[The description below was written by a language model from this plasmid's Addgene catalogue record and pLannotate feature annotations shown in this document.]
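Description:
GFP-CBS (H65R) is a mammalian expression plasmid built on the pcDNA3.1(+)-N-eGFP backbone, with a full sequenced length of about 7.8 kb. It is propagated in E. coli through a high-copy ColE1/pUC-type origin and selected with ampicillin via the β-lactamase gene and its native promoter. An f1 phage origin is also present. For selection in mammalian cells, an SV40 enhancer/early promoter drives the neomycin phosphotransferase gene, terminated by an SV40 polyadenylation signal, which allows G418 selection of stably transfected cells.

The expression cassette uses the human cytomegalovirus immediate early enhancer and promoter to transcribe a single fusion reading frame, followed by the bovine growth hormone polyadenylation signal. A T7 promoter lies between the CMV promoter and the coding region, a standard pcDNA3.1 feature that can serve for in vitro transcription or as a sequencing primer site. The fusion consists of backbone-encoded eGFP at the N terminus (annotated by the software as a GFP S65T-type protein) joined to human cystathionine beta-synthase, which was inserted between KpnI and EcoRI sites. CBS is the hydro-lyase that condenses serine and homocysteine into cystathionine in the first step of transsulfuration, and it also contributes to hydrogen sulfide production. Here it carries a histidine-to-arginine substitution at residue 65. The record does not state the functional consequence of this change. Several short annotations, such as the HIV-1 LTR, ble and lacI fragments, are probably incidental matches to backbone sequence rather than functional elements.

The plasmid provides constitutive expression of a fluorescently trackable CBS mutant in mammalian cells, and it was deposited in connection with work on hydrogen sulfide metabolism and detoxification.
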