Addgene plasmid #182924: GFP-CBS (H65R)
Purpose: Mammalian expression plasmid for human CBS mutant H65R
Depositing lab: Philip Eaton. Depositing organization: Barts and The London School of Medicine and Dentistry, Queen Mary, University of London. Publication: SOD1 is an essential H(2)S detoxifying enzyme. Switzer CH, Kasamatsu S, Ihara H, Eaton P. Proc Natl Acad Sci U S A. 2023 Jan 17;120(3):e2205044120. doi: 10.1073/pnas.2205044120. Epub 2023 Jan 11. PubMed 36630448.
Backbone
  Vector backbone: pcDNA3.1(+)-N-eGFP
  Backbone size w/o insert (bp): 6100
  Vector type: Mammalian Expression
  Selectable markers: Neomycin (select with G418)
Growth in bacteria
  Bacterial resistance: Ampicillin, 100 μg/mL
  Growth temperature: 37°C
  Growth strain: DH5alpha
  Copy number: High Copy
Gene/Insert
  Gene/Insert name: Cystathionine Beta-Synthase (alt name: CBS)
  Species: H. sapiens (human)
  Insert size (bp): 1668
  Mutation: changed histidine 65 to arginine
  Entrez Gene: CBS (a.k.a. CBSL, HIP4)
  Promoter: CMV
  Tag / fusion protein: eGFP (N terminal on backbone)
  Cloning method: Restriction Enzyme; 5′ cloning site KpnI (unknown if destroyed); 3′ cloning site EcoRI (unknown if destroyed)
  Sequencing primers: 5′ na; 3′ na
Terms and licenses: Academic/Nonprofit Terms; Industry Terms: Not Available to Industry
How to cite: GFP-CBS (H65R) was a gift from Philip Eaton (Addgene plasmid # 182924 ; http://n2t.net/addgene:182924 ; RRID:Addgene_182924)
